>Addgene plasmid #199718 | tracrRNA(scr)-CJ8421_04975 mRNA | addgene full sequence | sequence record 393088 | Addgene NGS Result
TACACCGAACTGAGATACCTACAGCGTGAGCTATGAGAAAGCGCCACGCTTCCCGAAGGGAGAAAGGCGG
ACAGGTATCCGGTAAGCGGCAGGGTCGGAACAGGAGAGCGCACGAGGGAGCTTCCAGGGGGAAACGCCTG
GTATCTTTATAGTCCTGTCGGGTTTCGCCACCTCTGACTTGAGCGTCGATTTTTGTGATGCTCGTCAGGG
GGGCGGAGCCTATGGAAAAACGCCAGCAACGCGGCCTTTTTACGGTTCCTGGCCTTTTGCTGGCCTTTTG
CTCACATGTTCTTTCCTGCGTTATCCCCTGATTCTGTGGATAACCGTGCGGCCCGAGAGCATCGATCCTA
GCATGGATGCATTGAGCTAACACCGTGCGTGTTGACAATTTTACCTCTGGCGGTGATAATGGTTGCATCA
CTTCATAATCGTTCGCAATTCAGGGCTTGACCTACAAGGCTTCATGCCGAAATCAACACCCTGTCATTTT
ATGGCAGGGTGTTTTCAAAGCCCGCCGAAAGGCGGGCTTTTCTGTAATACCTCGACACTGGGATACTGTA
GGATCTTGACAGCTAGCTCAGTCCTAGGTATAATGCTAGCAATTTCCTTCCAAGCTCCATCTATATCAAA
TTCAAGCTCTGTTCCATCGCTAAGATAGACTTCATAGGAATTTTTGTCTTTTTGCACGATCCCTATAGGC
GCTTTGAAATTATGTTGTAAAAATTCTTTAGAAACATTTGGTAAATTATCAGCAGAAATTATTATATCAG
CATTTAAAGATAAACTTAAAATAGTAATAATATTTAAAAATTTAATTTTCAATATTTTTCCTAAATTATT
TTTTAGTAAAATTGTAAAGAATTTATGTGAATTTTATGTGAATTTTAAGACAATATTATAAAAAATAAAG
GTTTTATATTTTGCTTACAATTTTTTTAATTTTTTTAAATATTTTATGTTATTTTTTGATTTCTTATGAT
TATTACAATATCCTTGGTTTGAATATTTTATTTTTTAATGGAGCTTATTGGCAGCTTTTAAGTTCAATGT
TTTTACATGGAAATTTAACTCATCTTATATTAAATATGATAGTTTTGTTTCAATTTGGGCGTATGTTAGA
AACTTATTTGGGTGCTTTGTGTTTTATTTTTATTTATTTTATTGGCGGATTGTTGTGCTCACTTTTAAGT
GTTTTTTATGTGTATTTTGATTTTAAATATTTTGGAGAAAATATAAATGTCATAGGCGCTAGTGGTGCAA
TTTGTGTTTTAATGGGCTTTTATGCTGTTATTGATAAAAATAGCACAAAAGGACTTATAGTGGCAATTTT
ACTTATGAGTTTTGTGCCATTGCTTATGGGGATAAATGTTGCTTGGTATGGTCATATTTTCGGGTTTATG
TGTGGTTATATTTTAGCTAAAATAAAAGAGGTAAAATGAAAAAAATTTATATTATAAGACATGCAAAAGC
AAGTAAGAGTGAAGACATCGATGATTTTGAAAGAAAGCTTACTAAGAGTGGAAAGGAAGATTTAAAAAAA
CTTTTTAAAAATCTTGCTTCGCATGAAATTCATCCTGATTTGGTGCTATCAAGTCCTGCTGTTAGAACCG
CTAAAACAGCGAAAAAAATAGCCAAATTTTATAATTTTGATAAAAATAGAATTTGTTTTGATGAAAGATT
GTATCTTTGCAATGTTGAAAATTTGCTAAAAATTCTGCAAGATATTGATGATGAGTTTAATGAAGTATTT
TTAGTGGGTCATAATCCTAGTTTAATGGAGCTTGGAGAGCTGCTAACAAAGCCCGAAAGGAAGCTGAGTT
GGCTGCTGCCACCGCTGAGCAATAACTAGCATAACCCCTTGGGGCCTCTAAACGGGTCTTGAGGGGTTTT
TTGCTGAAAGGAGGAACTATATCCGGATAAGCTTGAAAGAATCGATCGATCCCGAATGAGTAGTACAGCG
GCCGCGATTATCAAAAAGGATCTTCACCTAGATCCTTTTAAATTAAAAATGAAGTTTTAAATCAATCTAA
AGTATATATGAGTAAACTTGGTCTGACAGTTACCAATGCTTAATCAGTGAGGCACCTATCTCAGCGATCT
GTCTATTTCGTTCATCCATAGTTGCCTGACTCCCCGTCGTGTAGATAACTACGATACGGGAGGGCTTACC
ATCTGGCCCCAGTGCTGCAATGATACCGCGGGACCCACGCTCACCGGCTCCAGATTTATCAGCAATAAAC
CAGCCAGCCGGAAGGGCCGAGCGCAGAAGTGGTCCTGCAACTTTATCCGCCTCCATCCAGTCTATTAATT
GTTGCCGGGAAGCTAGAGTAAGTAGTTCGCCAGTTAATAGTTTGCGCAACGTTGTTGCCATTGCTACAGG
CATCGTGGTGTCACGCTCGTCGTTTGGTATGGCTTCATTCAGCTCCGGTTCCCAACGATCAAGGCGAGTT
ACATGATCCCCCATGTTGTGCAAAAAAGCGGTTAGCTCCTTCGGTCCTCCGATCGTTGTCAGAAGTAAGT
TGGCCGCAGTGTTATCACTCATGGTTATGGCAGCACTGCATAATTCTCTTACTGTCATGCCATCCGTAAG
ATGCTTTTCTGTGACTGGTGAGTACTCAACCAAGTCATTCTGAGAATAGTGTATGCGGCGACCGAGTTGC
TCTTGCCCGGCGTCAATACGGGATAATACCGCGCCACATAGCAGAACTTTAAAAGTGCTCATCATTGGAA
AACGTTCTTCGGGGCGAAAACTCTCAAGGATCTTACCGCTGTTGAGATCCAGTTCGATGTAACCCACTCG
TGCACCCAACTGATCTTCAGCATCTTTTACTTTCACCAGCGTTTCTGGGTGAGCAAAAACAGGAAGGCAA
AATGCCGCAAAAAAGGGAATAAGGGCGACACGGAAATGTTGAATACTCATACTCTTCCTTTTTCAATATT
ATTGAAGCATTTATCAGGGTTATTGTCTCATGAGCGGATACATATTTGAATGTATTTAGAAAAATAAACA
AATAGGGGTTCCGCGCACATTTCCCCGAAAAGTGCCACCTGTCATGACCAAAATCCCTTAACGTGAGTTT
TCGTTCCACTGAGCGTCAGACCCCGTAGAAAAGATCAAAGGATCTTCTTGAGATCCTTTTTTTCTGCGCG
TAATCTGCTGCTTGCAAACAAAAAAACCACCGCTACCAGCGGTGGTTTGTTTGCCGGATCAAGAGCTACC
AACTCTTTTTCCGAAGGTAACTGGCTTCAGCAGAGCGCAGATACCAAATACTGTTCTTCTAGTGTAGCCG
TAGTTAGGCCACCACTTCAAGAACTCTGTAGCACCGCCTACATACCTCGCTCTGCTAATCCTGTTACCAG
TGGCTGCTGCCAGTGGCGATAAGTCGTGTCTTACCGGGTTGGACTCAAGACGATAGTTACCGGATAAGGC
GCAGCGGTCGGGCTGAACGGGGGGTTCGTGCACACAGCCCAGCTTGGAGCGAACGACC
Features (pLannotate 1.2.2; 7 found; start..end, strand, type, name):
    456..501     +  misc_RNA       St1 gRNA scaffold (fragment): guide RNA scaffold for the Streptococcus thermophilus CRISPR/Cas9 system (Esvelt et al., 2013)
    566..600     +  promoter       J23119 promoter: bacterial promoter (Registry of Standard Biological Parts BBa J23119)
   1789..1838    +  CDS            SET1 (fragment): solubility-enhancement tag derived from T7 phage gene 10B
   1846..1893    +  terminator     T7 terminator: transcription terminator for bacteriophage T7 RNA polymerase
   2060..2920    -  CDS            AmpR: β-lactamase; bla; confers resistance to ampicillin, carbenicillin, and related antibiotics
   2921..3025    -  promoter       AmpR promoter: bla
   3128..228     +  rep_origin     ori (across the origin): high-copy-number ColE1/pMB1/pBR322/pUC origin of replication
