[The description below was written by a language model from this plasmid's Addgene catalogue record and pLannotate feature annotations shown in this document.]
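Description:
tracrRNA(scr)-CJ8421_04975 mRNA is a 3,488 bp bacterial expression plasmid for CRISPR work, built on the pCSM180 backbone by Gibson assembly of a roughly 1.4 kb insert. It is propagated in E. coli at high copy from a ColE1/pUC-type origin of replication and selected with ampicillin through a β-lactamase (AmpR) gene driven by its native bla promoter.

The payload consists of two RNA-producing elements from Campylobacter jejuni: the CJ8421_04975 mRNA and a tracrRNA whose anti-repeat region has been scrambled. In a normal Cas9 system the tracrRNA anti-repeat base-pairs with a crRNA repeat, or, in reprogrammed versions, with a chosen cellular transcript, so that the paired RNA is processed into a functional guide. Scrambling the anti-repeat should abolish that pairing, so this plasmid plausibly serves as a non-pairing negative control alongside versions carrying a tracrRNA that can hybridise to the co-expressed mRNA, although the record does not explicitly call it a control. The automated annotation finds a strong constitutive J23119 promoter and, further downstream, a T7 terminator, which likely bracket the mRNA region. The record does not state which promoter drives which RNA. A short fragment upstream of J23119 was matched to the Streptococcus thermophilus Cas9 guide scaffold. This probably reflects sequence similarity with the tracrRNA region rather than a true St1 element. The brief "SET1" hit just before the terminator is likewise a partial match of uncertain significance. No Cas9 gene is annotated, so the nuclease would have to be supplied separately.

The plasmid comes from work on recording cellular RNAs in single bacterial cells using reprogrammed tracrRNAs.
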