Addgene plasmid #199718: tracrRNA(scr)-CJ8421_04975 mRNA
Purpose: Expresses the Campylobacter mRNA CJ8421_04975 and tracrRNA with scrambled anti-repeat sequencesequence
Depositing lab: Chase Beisel. Depositing organization: Helmholtz-Zentrum fuer Infektionsforschung (HZI). Publication: RNA recording in single bacterial cells using reprogrammed tracrRNAs. Jiao C, Reckstadt C, Konig F, Homberger C, Yu J, Vogel J, Westermann AJ, Sharma CM, Beisel CL. Nat Biotechnol. 2023 Jan 5. doi: 10.1038/s41587-022-01604-8. PubMed 36604543.
Backbone
  Vector backbone: pCSM180
  Backbone size w/o insert (bp): 2116
  Total vector size (bp): 3488
  Modifications to backbone: Inserts CJ8421_04975 mRNA and scrambled tracrRNA
  Vector type: Bacterial Expression, CRISPR
Growth in bacteria
  Bacterial resistance: Ampicillin, 100 μg/mL
  Growth temperature: 37°C
  Growth strain: One Shot™ TOP10
  Copy number: High Copy
Gene/Insert
  Gene/Insert name: CJ8421_04975 mRNA and scrambled tracrRNA
  Species: Campylobacter jejuni
  Insert size (bp): 1372
  Cloning method: Gibson Cloning
  Sequencing primers: 5′ tcgggtttcgccacctctgact; 3′ tcgctgagataggtgcctcac
Terms and licenses: Academic/Nonprofit Terms; Industry Terms: Not Available to Industry
How to cite: tracrRNA(scr)-CJ8421_04975 mRNA was a gift from Chase Beisel (Addgene plasmid # 199718 ; http://n2t.net/addgene:199718 ; RRID:Addgene_199718)
